>Addgene plasmid #27114 | pCS2 Flag Smad3 S204A | addgene full sequence | sequence record 269493 | Addgene NGS Result
TATGGGCGGTCCTATTGACGTATATGGCGCCTCCCCCATTGACGTCAATTACGGTAAATGGCCCGCCTGG
CTCAATGCCCATTGACGTCAATAGGACCACCCACCATTGACGTCAATGGGATGGCTCATTGCCCATTCAT
ATCCGTTCTCACGCCCCCTATTGACGTCAATGACGGTAAATGGCCCACTTGGCAGTACATCAATATCTAT
TAATAGTAACTTGGCAAGTACATTACTATTGGAAGTACGCCAGGGTACATTGGCAGTACTCCCATTGACG
TCAATGGCGGTAAATGGCCCGCGATGGCTGCCAAGTACATCCCCATTGACGTCAATGGGGAGGGGCAATG
ACGCAAATGGGCGTTCCATTGACGTAAATGGGCGGTAGGCGTGCCTAATGGGAGGTCTATATAAGCAATG
CTCGTTTAGGGAACCGCCATTCTGCCTGGGGACGTCGGAGCAAGCTTGATTTAGGTGACACTATAGAATA
CAAGCTACTTGTTCTTTTTGCAGGATCCCATCGATTCGAATTCACCATGGACTACAAGGACGACGATGAC
AAGTCGTCCATCCTGCCTTTCACTCCCCCGATCGTGAAGCGCCTGCTGGGCTGGAAGAAGGGCGAGCAGA
ACGGGCAGGAGGAGAAATGGTGCGAGAAGGCGGTCAAGAGCCTGGTCAAGAAACTCAAGAAGACGGGGCA
GCTGGACGAGCTGGAGAAGGCCATCACCACGCAGAACGTCAACACCAAGTGCATCACCATCCCCAGGTCC
CTGGATGGCCGGTTGCAGGTGTCCCATCGGAAGGGGCTCCCTCATGTCATCTACTGCCGCCTGTGGCGAT
GGCCAGACCTGCACAGCCACCACGAGCTGCGGGCCATGGAGCTGTGTGAGTTCGCCTTCAATATGAAGAA
GGACGAGGTCTGCGTGAATCCCTACCACTACCAGAGAGTAGAGACACCAGTTCTACCTCCTGTGTTGGTG
CCACGCCACACAGAGATCCCGGCCGAGTTCCCCCCACTGGACGACTACAGCCATTCCATCCCCGAAAACA
CTAACTTCCCCGCAGGCATCGAGCCCCAGAGCAATATTCCAGAGACCCCACCCCCTGGCTACCTGAGTGA
AGATGGAGAAACCAGTGACCACCAGATGAACCACAGCATGGACGCAGGTGCTCCAAACCTATCCCCGAAT
CCGATGTCCCCAGCACATAATAACTTGGACCTGCAGCCAGTTACCTACTGCGAGCCGGCCTTCTGGTGCT
CCATCTCCTACTACGAGCTGAACCAGCGCGTCGGGGAGACATTCCACGCCTCGCAGCCATCCATGACTGT
GGATGGCTTCACCGACCCCTCCAATTCGGAGCGCTTCTGCCTAGGGCTGCTCTCCAATGTCAACAGGAAT
GCAGCAGTGGAGCTGACACGGAGACACATCGGAAGAGGCGTGCGGCTCTACTACATCGGAGGGGAGGTCT
TCGCAGAGTGCCTCAGTGACAGCGCTATTTTTGTCCAGTCTCCCAACTGTAACCAGCGCTATGGCTGGCA
CCCGGCCACCGTCTGCAAGATCCCACCAGGATGCAACCTGAAGATCTTCAACAACCAGGAGTTCGCTGCC
CTCCTGGCCCAGTCGGTCAACCAGGGCTTTGAGGCTGTCTACCAGTTGACCCGAATGTGCACCATCCGCA
TGAGCTTCGTCAAAGGCTGGGGAGCGGAGTACAGGAGACAGACTGTGACCAGTACCCCCTGCTGGATTGA
GCTGCACCTGAATGGGCCTTTGCAGTGGCTTGACAAGGTCCTCACCCAGATGGGCTCCCCAAGCATCCGC
TGTTCCAGTGTGTCTTAGAGACATCGGGCTGCAGGAATTCGTCGACAGGCCAATCTGGCCGCGGCCGCAA
GGCCTCTCGAGCCTCTAGAACTATAGTGAGTCGTATTACGTAGATCCAGACATGATAAGATACATTGATG
AGTTTGGACAAACCACAACTAGAATGCAGTGAAAAAAATGCTTTATTTGTGAAATTTGTGATGCTATTGC
TTTATTTGTAACCATTATAAGCTGCAATAAACAAGTTAACAACAACAATTGCATTCATTTTATGTTTCAG
GTTCAGGGGGAGGTGTGGGAGGTTTTTTAATTCGCGGCGCGCCGCGGCGCCAATGCATTGGGCCCGGTAC
CCAGCTTTTGTTCCCTTTAGTGAGGGTTAATTGCGCGCTTGGCGTAATCATGGTCATAGCTGTTTCCTGT
GTGAAATTGTTATCCGCTCACAATTCCACACAACATACGAGCCGGGAGCATAAAGTGTAAAGCCTGGGGT
GCCTAATGAGTGAGCTAACTCACATTAATTGCGTTGCGCTCACTGCCCGCTTTCCAGTCGGGAAACCTGT
CGTGCCAGCTGCATTAATGAATCGGCCAACGCGCGGGGAGAGGCGGTTTGCGTATTGGGCGCTCTTCCGC
TTCCTCGCTCACTGACTCGCTGCGCTCGGTCGTTCGGCTGCGGCGAGCGGTATCAGCTCACTCAAAGGCG
GTAATACGGTTATCCACAGAATCAGGGGATAACGCAGGAAAGAACATGTGAGCAAAAGGCCAGCAAAAGG
CCAGGAACCGTAAAAAGGCCGCGTTGCTGGCGTTTTTCCATAGGCTCCGCCCCCCTGACGAGCATCACAA
AAATCGACGCTCAAGTCAGAGGTGGCGAAACCCGACAGGACTATAAAGATACCAGGCGTTTCCCCCTGGA
AGCTCCCTCGTGCGCTCTCCTGTTCCGACCCTGCCGCTTACCGGATACCTGTCCGCCTTTCTCCCTTCGG
GAAGCGTGGCGCTTTCTCATAGCTCACGCTGTAGGTATCTCAGTTCGGTGTAGGTCGTTCGCTCCAAGCT
GGGCTGTGTGCACGAACCCCCCGTTCAGCCCGACCGCTGCGCCTTATCCGGTAACTATCGTCTTGAGTCC
AACCCGGTAAGACACGACTTATCGCCACTGGCAGCAGCCACTGGTAACAGGATTAGCAGAGCGAGGTATG
TAGGCGGTGCTACAGAGTTCTTGAAGTGGTGGCCTAACTACGGCTACACTAGAAGAACAGTATTTGGTAT
CTGCGCTCTGCTGAAGCCAGTTACCTTCGGAAAAAGAGTTGGTAGCTCTTGATCCGGCAAACAAACCACC
GCTGGTAGCGGTGGTTTTTTTGTTTGCAAGCAGCAGATTACGCGCAGAAAAAAAGGATCTCAAGAAGATC
CTTTGATCTTTTCTACGGGGTCTGACGCTCAGTGGAACGAAAACTCACGTTAAGGGATTTTGGTCATGAG
ATTATCAAAAAGGATCTTCACCTAGATCCTTTTAAATTAAAAATGAAGTTTTAAATCAATCTAAAGTATA
TATGAGTAAACTTGGTCTGACAGTTACCAATGCTTAATCAGTGAGGCACCTATCTCAGCGATCTGTCTAT
TTCGTTCATCCATAGTTGCCTGACTCCCCGTCGTGTAGATAACTACGATACGGGAGGGCTTACCATCTGG
CCCCAGTGCTGCAATGATACCGCGAGACCCACGCTCACCGGCTCCAGATTTATCAGCAATAAACCAGCCA
GCCGGAAGGGCCGAGCGCAGAAGTGGTCCTGCAACTTTATCCGCCTCCATCCAGTCTATTAATTGTTGCC
GGGAAGCTAGAGTAAGTAGTTCGCCAGTTAATAGTTTGCGCAACGTTGTTGCCATTGCTACAGGCATCGT
GGTGTCACGCTCGTCGTTTGGTATGGCTTCATTCAGCTCCGGTTCCCAACGATCAAGGCGAGTTACATGA
TCCCCCATGTTGTGCAAAAAAGCGGTTAGCTCCTTCGGTCCTCCGATCGTTGTCAGAAGTAAGTTGGCCG
CAGTGTTATCACTCATGGTTATGGCAGCACTGCATAATTCTCTTACTGTCATGCCATCCGTAAGATGCTT
TTCTGTGACTGGTGAGTACTCAACCAAGTCATTCTGAGAATAGTGTATGCGGCGACCGAGTTGCTCTTGC
CCGGCGTCAATACGGGATAATACCGCGCCACATAGCAGAACTTTAAAAGTGCTCATCATTGGAAAACGTT
CTTCGGGGCGAAAACTCTCAAGGATCTTACCGCTGTTGAGATCCAGTTCGATGTAACCCACTCGTGCACC
CAACTGATCTTCAGCATCTTTTACTTTCACCAGCGTTTCTGGGTGAGCAAAAACAGGAAGGCAAAATGCC
GCAAAAAAGGGAATAAGGGCGACACGGAAATGTTGAATACTCATACTCTTCCTTTTTCAATATTATTGAA
GCATTTATCAGGGTTATTGTCTCATGAGCGGATACATATTTGAATGTATTTAGAAAAATAAACAAATAGG
GGTTCCGCGCACATTTCCCCGAAAAGTGCCACCTAAATTGTAAGCGTTAATATTTTGTTAAAATTCGCGT
TAAATTTTTGTTAAATCAGCTCATTTTTTAACCAATAGGCCGAAATCGGCAAAATCCCTTATAAATCAAA
AGAATAGACCGAGATAGGGT
[37 nt withheld, positions 4501-4537]
AAAGAACGTGGACTCCAACGTCAAAGG
[49 nt withheld, positions 4565-4613]
T
[91 nt withheld, positions 4615-4705]
G
[124 nt withheld, positions 4707-4830]
CCCATTCGCCATTCAGGCTGCGCAACTGTTGGGAAGGGCGATCGGTGCGGGCCTCTTCGCTATTACGCCA
GTCGATCGACCGCCAATTCAATATGGCGTATATGGACTCATGCCAATTCAATATGGTGGATCTGGACCTG
TGCCAATTCAATATGGCGTATATGGACTCGTGCCAATTCAATATGGTGGATCTGGACCCCAGCCAATTCA
ATATGGCTATTGGCCAGGTTCAATACTATGTATTGGCCCTATGCCATATAGTATTCCATATATGGGTTTT
CCTATTGACGTAGATAGCCCCTCCCAATGGGCGGTCCCATATACCATATATGGGGCTTCCTAATACCGCC
CATAGCCACTCCCCCATTGACGTCAATGGTCTCTATATATGGTCTTTCCTATTGACGTCA
Features (pLannotate 1.2.2; 18 found; start..end, strand, type, name):
    469..487     +  promoter       SP6 promoter: promoter for bacteriophage SP6 RNA polymerase
    543..563     +  CDS            FLAG (fragment): FLAG® epitope tag, followed by an enterokinase cleavage site
    564..1835    +  CDS            SMAD3: SMAD3_HUMAN - Also known as MADH3. Experimental evidence at protein level: Swiss-Prot protein existence level 1. Receptor-regulated SMAD (R-SMAD) that is an intracellular signal transducer and transcriptional modulator activated by TGF-beta (transforming growth factor) and activin type 1 receptor kinases. Binds the TRE element in the promoter region of many genes that are regulated by TGF-beta and, on formation of the SMAD3/SMAD4 complex, activates transcription. Also can form a SMAD3/SMAD4/JUN/FOS complex at the AP- 1/SMAD site to regulate TGF-beta-mediated transcription. Has an inhibitory ef
   1845..1861    +  misc_feature   MCS (fragment): pBluescript multiple cloning site
   1911..1928    -  promoter       T7 promoter (fragment): promoter for bacteriophage T7 RNA polymerase
   1933..2067    -  polyA_signal   SV40 poly(A) signal: SV40 polyadenylation signal
   2184..2202    -  promoter       T3 promoter: promoter for bacteriophage T3 RNA polymerase
   2247..2263    -  protein_bind   lac operator: The lac repressor binds to the lac operator to inhibit transcription in E. coli. This inhibition can be relieved by adding lactose or isopropyl-β-D-thiogalactopyranoside (IPTG). lac repressor encoded by lacI
   2271..2301    -  promoter       lac promoter: promoter for the E. coli lac operon
   2316..2337    -  protein_bind   CAP binding site: CAP binding activates transcription in the presence of cAMP. E. coli catabolite activator protein
   2350..2442    -  CDS            lacI (fragment): lac repressor; lacI; The lac repressor binds to the lac operator to inhibit transcription in E. coli. This inhibition can be relieved by adding lactose or isopropyl-β-D-thiogalactopyranoside (IPTG).
   2625..3213    -  rep_origin     ori: high-copy-number ColE1/pMB1/pBR322/pUC origin of replication
   3384..4244    -  CDS            AmpR: β-lactamase; bla; confers resistance to ampicillin, carbenicillin, and related antibiotics
   4245..4349    -  promoter       AmpR promoter: bla
   4402..4830    -  rep_origin     f1 ori (sequence partly withheld): f1 bacteriophage origin of replication; arrow indicates direction of (+) strand synthesis
   4835..4901    -  CDS            lacZα (fragment): LacZα fragment of β-galactosidase; lacZ fragment
   4912..5047    +  promoter       CMV IE94 promoter (fragment): enhancer/promoter region of simian cytomegalovirus major immediate early transcription unit IE94
   5039..434     +  promoter       CMV IE94 promoter (fragment) (across the origin): enhancer/promoter region of simian cytomegalovirus major immediate early transcription unit IE94
