[The description below was written by a language model from this plasmid's Addgene catalogue record and pLannotate feature annotations shown in this document.]
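Description:
pCS2 Flag Smad3 S204A is an expression plasmid built on the pCS2 backbone, a multipurpose vector catalogued for use in Xenopus, zebrafish, avian and mammalian systems. It is propagated in E. coli as a high-copy plasmid through a ColE1/pUC-type origin and selected with ampicillin via the β-lactamase gene. An f1 origin is also present, along with remnants of a pBluescript-type lac region (lac promoter and operator, lacZα and lacI fragments) that have no role in expression of the insert. The sequenced record is about 5.2 kb, consistent with a roughly 4 kb backbone carrying a 1.3 kb insert.

The payload is human SMAD3, the receptor-regulated SMAD that transduces TGF-β and activin signals and partners with SMAD4 to regulate transcription. It carries an N-terminal FLAG epitope for detection or immunoprecipitation and a serine-to-alanine substitution at position 204. Replacing a serine with alanine removes a potential phosphoacceptor, although the record itself does not spell out the purpose of the mutation. Transcription in vertebrate cells is driven by the simian CMV IE94 enhancer/promoter, which spans the numbering origin of the sequence, and transcripts are terminated by the SV40 polyadenylation signal downstream of the coding region. An SP6 promoter lies between the CMV promoter and the FLAG-SMAD3 open reading frame, so capped sense mRNA can be made in vitro, for example for embryo microinjection. T7 and T3 promoters sit downstream in the opposite orientation.

The associated publication concerns targeting of activated Smad2/3 by the ubiquitin ligase Nedd4L to limit TGF-β signalling, suggesting the construct serves as a point-mutant comparator to wild-type Smad3 in such studies.
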