Addgene plasmid #27114: pCS2 Flag Smad3 S204A
Depositing lab: Joan Massague. Depositing organization: Memorial Sloan-Kettering Cancer Center. Publication: Ubiquitin ligase Nedd4L targets activated Smad2/3 to limit TGF-beta signaling. Gao S, Alarcon C, Sapkota G, Rahman S, Chen PY, Goerner N, Macias MJ, Erdjument-Bromage H, Tempst P, Massague J. Mol Cell. 2009 Nov 13. 36(3):457-68. 10.1016/j.molcel.2009.09.043 PubMed 19917253.
Backbone
  Vector backbone: pCS2
  Backbone size w/o insert (bp): 4000
  Vector type: xenopus/mammalian/avian/zebrafish
Growth in bacteria
  Bacterial resistance: Ampicillin, 100 μg/mL
  Growth temperature: 37°C
  Growth strain: DH5alpha
  Copy number: High Copy
Gene/Insert
  Gene/Insert name: Smad3
  Species: H. sapiens (human)
  Insert size (bp): 1300
  Mutation: S204A
  Entrez Gene: SMAD3 (a.k.a. HSPC193, HsT17436, JV15-2, LDS1C, LDS3, MADH3, hMAD-3, hSMAD3, mad3)
  Tag / fusion protein: Flag (N terminal on insert)
  Cloning method: Restriction Enzyme
  Sequencing primers: 5′ lac_promoter; 3′ SP6
Terms and licenses: Academic/Nonprofit Terms; Industry Terms: Not Available to Industry
How to cite: pCS2 Flag Smad3 S204A was a gift from Joan Massague (Addgene plasmid # 27114 ; http://n2t.net/addgene:27114 ; RRID:Addgene_27114)
