>Addgene plasmid #27114 | pCS2 Flag Smad3 S204A | addgene partial sequence | sequence record 33388 | 27114 with CMV-F
ATGCTCGTTTAGGGAACCGCCATTCTGCCTGGGGACGTCGGAGCAAGCTTGATTTAGGTGACACTATAGA
ATACAAGCTACTTGTTCTTTTTGCAGGATCCCATCGATTCGAATTCACCATGGACTACAAGGACGACGAT
GACAAGTCGTCCATCCTGCCTTTCACTCCCCCGATCGTGAAGCGCCTGCTGGGCTGGAAGAAGGGCGAGC
AGAACGGGCAGGAGGAGAAATGGTGCGAGAAGGCGGTCAAGAGCCTGGTCAAGAAACTCAAGAAGACGGG
GCAGCTGGACGAGCTGGAGAAGGCCATCACCACGCAGAACGTCAACACCAAGTGCATCACCATCCCCAGG
TCCCTGGATGGCCGGTTGCAGGTGTCCCATCGGAAGGGGCTCCCTCATGTCATCTACTGCCGCCTGTGGC
GATGGCCAGACCTGCACAGCCACCACGAGCTGCGGGCCATGGAGCTGTGTGAGTTCGCCTTCAATATGAA
GAAGGACGAGGTCTGCGTGAATCCCTACCACTACCAGAGAGTAGAGACACCAGTTCTACCTCCTGTGTTG
GTGCCACGCCACACAGAGATCCCGGCCGAGTTCCCCCCACTGGACGACTACAGCCATTCCATCCCCGAAA
ACACTAACTTCCCCGCAGGCATCGAGCCCCAGAGCAATATTCCAGAGACCCCACCCCCTGGCTACCTGAG
TGAAGATGGAGAAACCAGTGACCACCAGATGAACCACAGCATGGACGCAGGTGCTCCAAACCTATCCCCG
AATCCGATGTCCCCAGCACATAATAACTTGGACCTGCAGCCAGTTACCTACTGCGAGCCGGCCTTCTGGT
GCTCCATCTCCTACTACGAGCTGAACCAGCGCGTCGGGGAGACATTCCACGCCTCGCAGCCATCCATGAC
TGTGGATGGCTTCACCGACCCCTCCAATTCGGAGCGCT
