>Addgene plasmid #27114 | pCS2 Flag Smad3 S204A | addgene partial sequence | sequence record 33389 | 27114 with lac_promoter
CCATGATTACGCCAAGCGCGCAATTAACCCTCACTAAAGGGAACAAAAGCTGGGTACCGGGCCCAATGCA
TTGGCGCCGCGGCGCGCCGCGAATTAAAAAACCTCCCACACCTCCCCCTGAACCTGAAACATAAAATGAA
TGCAATTGTTGTTGTTAACTTGTTTATTGCAGCTTATAATGGTTACAAATAAAGCAATAGCATCACAAAT
TTCACAAATAAAGCATTTTTTTCACTGCATTCTAGTTGTGGTTTGTCCAAACTCATCAATGTATCTTATC
ATGTCTGGATCTACGTAATACGACTCACTATAGTTCTAGAGGCTCGAGAGGCCTTGCGGCCGCGGCCAGA
TTGGCCTGTCGACGAATTCCTGCAGCCCGATGTCTCTAAGACACACTGGAACAGCGGATGCTTGGGGAGC
CCATCTGGGTGAGGACCTTGTCAAGCCACTGCAAAGGCCCATTCAGGTGCAGCTCAATCCAGCAGGGGGT
ACTGGTCACAGTCTGTCTCCTGTACTCCGCTCCCCAGCCTTTGACGAAGCTCATGCGGATGGTGCACATT
CGGGTCAACTGGTAGACAGCCTCAAAGCCCTGGTTGACCGACTGGGCCAGGAGGGCAGCGAACTCCTGGT
TGTTGAAGATCTTCAGGTTGCATCCTGGTGGGATCTTGCAGACGGTGGCCGGGTGCCAGCCATAGCGCTG
GTTACAGTTGGGAGACTGGACAAAAATAGCGCTGTCACTGAGGCACTCTGCGAAGACCTCCCCTCCGATG
TAGTAGAGCCGCACGCCTCTTCCGATGTGTCTCCGTGTCAGCTCCACTGCTGCATTCCT
